Addgene plasmid #75758: PIK3R5 gRNA (BRDN0001145982)
Purpose: 3rd generation lentiviral gRNA plasmid targeting human PIK3R5
Depositing lab: John Doench & David Root. Depositing organization: Broad Institute. Publication: Optimized sgRNA design to maximize activity and minimize off-target effects of CRISPR-Cas9. Doench JG, Fusi N, Sullender M, Hegde M, Vaimberg EW, Donovan KF, Smith I, Tothova Z, Wilen C, Orchard R, Virgin HW, Listgarten J, Root DE. Nat Biotechnol. 2016 Jan 18. doi: 10.1038/nbt.3437. PubMed 26780180.
Backbone
  Vector backbone: lentiGuide-Puro
  Backbone manufacturer: Zhang Lab (Addgene plasmid # 52963)
  Vector type: Mammalian Expression, Lentiviral, CRISPR
  Selectable markers: Puromycin
Growth in bacteria
  Bacterial resistance: Ampicillin, 100 μg/mL
  Growth temperature: 37°C
  Growth strain: DH5alpha
  Copy number: High Copy
Gene/Insert
  Gene/Insert name: PIK3R5 (alt names: PIK3R5; NM_001142633.2)
  gRNA/shRNA sequence: AGACTCGGATCTCCTTCTGA
  Species: H. sapiens (human)
  Entrez Gene: PIK3R5 (a.k.a. F730038I15Rik, FOAP-2, P101-PI3K, p101)
  Promoter: hU6
  Cloning method: Unknown
  Sequencing primers: 5′ U6-F; 3′ pS2-R
Terms and licenses: Academic/Nonprofit Terms; Industry Terms: Not Available to Industry
Depositor comments: The gRNA was designed to target the following Genbank reference sequence(s): NM_001142633.2,NM_014308.3. Note that this plasmid does NOT contain Cas9. It should be used in conjunction with lentiCas9-Blast (Addgene #52962) or otherwise with cell lines already expressing Cas9. Browse the full kinome gRNA library at http://www.addgene.org/pooled-library/broadgpp-human-kinome/ or visit http://www.broadinstitute.org/rnai/public/ for detailed protocols and information.
How to cite: PIK3R5 gRNA (BRDN0001145982) was a gift from John Doench & David Root (Addgene plasmid # 75758 ; http://n2t.net/addgene:75758 ; RRID:Addgene_75758)
