[The description below was written by a language model from this plasmid's Addgene catalogue record and pLannotate feature annotations shown in this document.]
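Description:
PIK3R5 gRNA (BRDN0001145982) is a third-generation lentiviral guide RNA plasmid built on the lentiGuide-Puro backbone and designed to direct Streptococcus pyogenes Cas9 to the human PIK3R5 gene, which encodes the p101 regulatory subunit of PI3K. In bacteria it is maintained at high copy through a ColE1/pUC-type origin and selected with ampicillin via the β-lactamase gene. The backbone also carries an f1 origin, an SV40 origin and poly(A) signal, and remnants of a lac/T7/T3 cloning region.

The viral genome is transcribed from an RSV promoter fused to a truncated HIV-1 5' LTR, making packaging Tat-independent. It includes the Ψ packaging signal with a partial gag sequence, the Rev response element for nuclear export of the full-length RNA, a cPPT/CTS element, and a self-inactivating ΔU3 3' LTR. Within this frame, a human U6 RNA polymerase III promoter drives the 20-nucleotide PIK3R5-specific spacer joined to the SpCas9 gRNA scaffold. A separate cassette uses the EF-1α core promoter with its intron A to express puromycin N-acetyltransferase, followed by a WPRE to enhance transcript expression, allowing puromycin selection of transduced mammalian cells.

The plasmid does not encode Cas9, so it is meant to be used with a separate Cas9 lentivector or in cells that already express Cas9. The guide was designed against two PIK3R5 reference transcripts and belongs to a human kinome gRNA collection built with optimized sgRNA design rules, making it suited to knockout of PIK3R5 in individual or library-style loss-of-function experiments.
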