Features (pLannotate 1.2.2; 29 found; start..end, strand, type, name):
     14..80      +  CDS            small t antigen (fragment): SV40 (simian virus 40) small t antigen
    106..317     +  promoter       EF-1α core promoter: core promoter for human elongation factor EF-1α
    318..1256    +  intron         EF-1α intron A: intron upstream of the start codon of human EF-1α
   1278..1877    +  CDS            PuroR (fragment): puromycin N-acetyltransferase; pac from Streptomyces; confers resistance to puromycin
   1893..2481    +  misc_feature   WPRE: woodchuck hepatitis virus posttranscriptional regulatory element
   2532..2551    +  misc_feature   cPPT/CTS (fragment): central polypurine tract and central termination sequence of HIV-1
   2553..2786    +  LTR            3' LTR (ΔU3): self-inactivating 3' long terminal repeat (LTR) from HIV-1
   2864..2985    +  polyA_signal   SV40 poly(A) signal: SV40 polyadenylation signal
   3025..3160    +  rep_origin     SV40 ori: SV40 origin of replication
   3181..3199    -  promoter       T7 promoter: promoter for bacteriophage T7 RNA polymerase
   3207..3362    +  CDS            lacZα (fragment): LacZα fragment of β-galactosidase; lacZ fragment
   3367..3795    +  rep_origin     f1 ori (sequence partly withheld): f1 bacteriophage origin of replication; arrow indicates direction of (+) strand synthesis
   3848..3952    +  promoter       AmpR promoter: bla
   3953..4813    +  CDS            AmpR: β-lactamase; bla; confers resistance to ampicillin, carbenicillin, and related antibiotics
   4984..5572    +  rep_origin     ori: high-copy-number ColE1/pMB1/pBR322/pUC origin of replication
   5755..5847    +  CDS            lacI (fragment): lac repressor; lacI; The lac repressor binds to the lac operator to inhibit transcription in E. coli. This inhibition can be relieved by adding lactose or isopropyl-β-D-thiogalactopyranoside (IPTG).
   5860..5881    +  protein_bind   CAP binding site: CAP binding activates transcription in the presence of cAMP. E. coli catabolite activator protein
   5896..5926    +  promoter       lac promoter: promoter for the E. coli lac operon
   5934..5950    +  protein_bind   lac operator: The lac repressor binds to the lac operator to inhibit transcription in E. coli. This inhibition can be relieved by adding lactose or isopropyl-β-D-thiogalactopyranoside (IPTG). lac repressor encoded by lacI
   5995..6013    +  promoter       T3 promoter: promoter for bacteriophage T3 RNA polymerase
   6041..6267    +  promoter       RSV promoter: Rous sarcoma virus enhancer/promoter
   6268..6448    +  LTR            5' LTR (truncated): truncated 5' long terminal repeat (LTR) from HIV-1
   6495..6620    +  misc_feature   HIV-1 Ψ: packaging signal of human immunodeficiency virus type 1
   6604..6967    +  CDS            HIV-1 gag (fragment): gag protein from human immunodeficiency virus 1; gag
   7113..7346    +  misc_feature   RRE: The Rev response element (RRE) of HIV-1 allows for Rev-dependent mRNA export from the nucleus to the cytoplasm.
   7723..7749    +  CDS            Rev (fragment): human immunodeficiency virus 1 (HIV-1) Rev protein; rev; enhances nuclear export of unspliced and incompletely spliced viral mRNAs
   7753..7993    +  promoter       U6 promoter: RNA polymerase III promoter for human U6 snRNA
   8023..8098    +  misc_RNA       gRNA scaffold: guide RNA scaffold for the Streptococcus pyogenes CRISPR/Cas9 system
   8154..8271    +  misc_feature   cPPT/CTS: central polypurine tract and central termination sequence of HIV-1
>Addgene plasmid #75758 | PIK3R5 gRNA (BRDN0001145982) | addgene full sequence | sequence record 184510 | Addgene Assembled Sequence
CCCGGGTGCAAAGATGGATAAAGTTTTAAACAGAGAGGAATCTTTGCAGCTAATGGACCTTCTAGGTCTT
GAAAGGAGTGGGAATTGGCTCCGGTGCCCGTCAGTGGGCAGAGCGCACATCGCCCACAGTCCCCGAGAAG
TTGGGGGGAGGGGTCGGCAATTGATCCGGTGCCTAGAGAAGGTGGCGCGGGGTAAACTGGGAAAGTGATG
TCGTGTACTGGCTCCGCCTTTTTCCCGAGGGTGGGGGAGAACCGTATATAAGTGCAGTAGTCGCCGTGAA
CGTTCTTTTTCGCAACGGGTTTGCCGCCAGAACACAGGTAAGTGCCGTGTGTGGTTCCCGCGGGCCTGGC
CTCTTTACGGGTTATGGCCCTTGCGTGCCTTGAATTACTTCCACCTGGCTGCAGTACGTGATTCTTGATC
CCGAGCTTCGGGTTGGAAGTGGGTGGGAGAGTTCGAGGCCTTGCGCTTAAGGAGCCCCTTCGCCTCGTGC
TTGAGTTGAGGCCTGGCCTGGGCGCTGGGGCCGCCGCGTGCGAATCTGGTGGCACCTTCGCGCCTGTCTC
GCTGCTTTCGATAAGTCTCTAGCCATTTAAAATTTTTGATGACCTGCTGCGACGCTTTTTTTCTGGCAAG
ATAGTCTTGTAAATGCGGGCCAAGATCTGCACACTGGTATTTCGGTTTTTGGGGCCGCGGGCGGCGACGG
GGCCCGTGCGTCCCAGCGCACATGTTCGGCGAGGCGGGGCCTGCGAGCGCGGCCACCGAGAATCGGACGG
GGGTAGTCTCAAGCTGGCCGGCCTGCTCTGGTGCCTGGCCTCGCGCCGCCGTGTATCGCCCCGCCCTGGG
CGGCAAGGCTGGCCCGGTCGGCACCAGTTGCGTGAGCGGAAAGATGGCCGCTTCCCGGCCCTGCTGCAGG
GAGCTCAAAATGGAGGACGCGGCGCTCGGGAGAGCGGGCGGGTGAGTCACCCACACAAAGGAAAAGGGCC
TTTCCGTCCTCAGCCGTCGCTTCATGTGACTCCACGGAGTACCGGGCGCCGTCCAGGCACCTCGATTAGT
TCTCGAGCTTTTGGAGTACGTCGTCTTTAGGTTGGGGGGAGGGGTTTTATGCGATGGAGTTTCCCCACAC
TGAGTGGGTGGAGACTGAAGTTAGGCCAGCTTGGCACTTGATGTAATTCTCCTTGGAATTTGCCCTTTTT
GAGTTTGGATCTTGGTTCATTCTCAAGCCTCAGACAGTGGTTCAAAGTTTTTTTCTTCCATTTCAGGTGT
CGTGACGTACGGCCACCATGACCGAGTACAAGCCCACGGTGCGCCTCGCCACCCGCGACGACGTCCCCAG
GGCCGTACGCACCCTCGCCGCCGCGTTCGCCGACTACCCCGCCACGCGCCACACCGTCGATCCGGACCGC
CACATCGAGCGGGTCACCGAGCTGCAAGAACTCTTCCTCACGCGCGTCGGGCTCGACATCGGCAAGGTGT
GGGTCGCGGACGACGGCGCCGCCGTGGCGGTCTGGACCACGCCGGAGAGCGTCGAAGCGGGGGCGGTGTT
CGCCGAGATCGGCCCGCGCATGGCCGAGTTGAGCGGTTCCCGGCTGGCCGCGCAGCAACAGATGGAAGGC
CTCCTGGCGCCGCACCGGCCCAAGGAGCCCGCGTGGTTCCTGGCCACCGTCGGAGTCTCGCCCGACCACC
AGGGCAAGGGTCTGGGCAGCGCCGTCGTGCTCCCCGGAGTGGAGGCGGCCGAGCGCGCCGGGGTGCCCGC
CTTCCTGGAGACCTCCGCGCCCCGCAACCTCCCCTTCTACGAGCGGCTCGGCTTCACCGTCACCGCCGAC
GTCGAGGTGCCCGAAGGACCGCGCACCTGGTGCATGACCCGCAAGCCCGGTGCCTGAACGCGTTAAGTCG
ACAATCAACCTCTGGATTACAAAATTTGTGAAAGATTGACTGGTATTCTTAACTATGTTGCTCCTTTTAC
GCTATGTGGATACGCTGCTTTAATGCCTTTGTATCATGCTATTGCTTCCCGTATGGCTTTCATTTTCTCC
TCCTTGTATAAATCCTGGTTGCTGTCTCTTTATGAGGAGTTGTGGCCCGTTGTCAGGCAACGTGGCGTGG
TGTGCACTGTGTTTGCTGACGCAACCCCCACTGGTTGGGGCATTGCCACCACCTGTCAGCTCCTTTCCGG
GACTTTCGCTTTCCCCCTCCCTATTGCCACGGCGGAACTCATCGCCGCCTGCCTTGCCCGCTGCTGGACA
GGGGCTCGGCTGTTGGGCACTGACAATTCCGTGGTGTTGTCGGGGAAATCATCGTCCTTTCCTTGGCTGC
TCGCCTGTGTTGCCACCTGGATTCTGCGCGGGACGTCCTTCTGCTACGTCCCTTCGGCCCTCAATCCAGC
GGACCTTCCTTCCCGCGGCCTGCTGCCGGCTCTGCGGCCTCTTCCGCGTCTTCGCCTTCGCCCTCAGACG
AGTCGGATCTCCCTTTGGGCCGCCTCCCCGCGTCGACTTTAAGACCAATGACTTACAAGGCAGCTGTAGA
TCTTAGCCACTTTTTAAAAGAAAAGGGGGGACTGGAAGGGCTAATTCACTCCCAACGAAGACAAGATCTG
CTTTTTGCTTGTACTGGGTCTCTCTGGTTAGACCAGATCTGAGCCTGGGAGCTCTCTGGCTAACTAGGGA
ACCCACTGCTTAAGCCTCAATAAAGCTTGCCTTGAGTGCTTCAAGTAGTGTGTGCCCGTCTGTTGTGTGA
CTCTGGTAACTAGAGATCCCTCAGACCCTTTTAGTCAGTGTGGAAAATCTCTAGCAGTACGTATAGTAGT
TCATGTCATCTTATTATTCAGTATTTATAACTTGCAAAGAAATGAATATCAGAGAGTGAGAGGAACTTGT
TTATTGCAGCTTATAATGGTTACAAATAAAGCAATAGCATCACAAATTTCACAAATAAAGCATTTTTTTC
ACTGCATTCTAGTTGTGGTTTGTCCAAACTCATCAATGTATCTTATCATGTCTGGCTCTAGCTATCCCGC
CCCTAACTCCGCCCATCCCGCCCCTAACTCCGCCCAGTTCCGCCCATTCTCCGCCCCATGGCTGACTAAT
TTTTTTTATTTATGCAGAGGCCGAGGCCGCCTCGGCCTCTGAGCTATTCCAGAAGTAGTGAGGAGGCTTT
TTTGGAGGCCTAGGGACGTACCCAATTCGCCCTATAGTGAGTCGTATTACGCGCGCTCACTGGCCGTCGT
TTTACAACGTCGTGACTGGGAAAACCCTGGCGTTACCCAACTTAATCGCCTTGCAGCACATCCCCCTTTC
GCCAGCTGGCGTAATAGCGAAGAGGCCCGCACCGATCGCCCTTCCCAACAGTTGCGCAGCCTGAATGGCG
AATGGG
[124 nt withheld, positions 3367-3490]
C
[91 nt withheld, positions 3492-3582]
A
[49 nt withheld, positions 3584-3632]
CCTTTGACGTTGGAGTCCACGTTCTTT
[37 nt withheld, positions 3660-3696]
ACCCTATCTCGGTCTATTCTTTTGATTTATAAGGGATTTTGCCGATTTCGGCCTATTGGTTAAAAAATGA
GCTGATTTAACAAAAATTTAACGCGAATTTTAACAAAATATTAACGCTTACAATTTAGGTGGCACTTTTC
GGGGAAATGTGCGCGGAACCCCTATTTGTTTATTTTTCTAAATACATTCAAATATGTATCCGCTCATGAG
ACAATAACCCTGATAAATGCTTCAATAATATTGAAAAAGGAAGAGTATGAGTATTCAACATTTCCGTGTC
GCCCTTATTCCCTTTTTTGCGGCATTTTGCCTTCCTGTTTTTGCTCACCCAGAAACGCTGGTGAAAGTAA
AAGATGCTGAAGATCAGTTGGGTGCACGAGTGGGTTACATCGAACTGGATCTCAACAGCGGTAAGATCCT
TGAGAGTTTTCGCCCCGAAGAACGTTTTCCAATGATGAGCACTTTTAAAGTTCTGCTATGTGGCGCGGTA
TTATCCCGTATTGACGCCGGGCAAGAGCAACTCGGTCGCCGCATACACTATTCTCAGAATGACTTGGTTG
AGTACTCACCAGTCACAGAAAAGCATCTTACGGATGGCATGACAGTAAGAGAATTATGCAGTGCTGCCAT
AACCATGAGTGATAACACTGCGGCCAACTTACTTCTGACAACGATCGGAGGACCGAAGGAGCTAACCGCT
TTTTTGCACAACATGGGGGATCATGTAACTCGCCTTGATCGTTGGGAACCGGAGCTGAATGAAGCCATAC
CAAACGACGAGCGTGACACCACGATGCCTGTAGCAATGGCAACAACGTTGCGCAAACTATTAACTGGCGA
ACTACTTACTCTAGCTTCCCGGCAACAATTAATAGACTGGATGGAGGCGGATAAAGTTGCAGGACCACTT
CTGCGCTCGGCCCTTCCGGCTGGCTGGTTTATTGCTGATAAATCTGGAGCCGGTGAGCGTGGGTCTCGCG
GTATCATTGCAGCACTGGGGCCAGATGGTAAGCCCTCCCGTATCGTAGTTATCTACACGACGGGGAGTCA
GGCAACTATGGATGAACGAAATAGACAGATCGCTGAGATAGGTGCCTCACTGATTAAGCATTGGTAACTG
TCAGACCAAGTTTACTCATATATACTTTAGATTGATTTAAAACTTCATTTTTAATTTAAAAGGATCTAGG
TGAAGATCCTTTTTGATAATCTCATGACCAAAATCCCTTAACGTGAGTTTTCGTTCCACTGAGCGTCAGA
CCCCGTAGAAAAGATCAAAGGATCTTCTTGAGATCCTTTTTTTCTGCGCGTAATCTGCTGCTTGCAAACA
AAAAAACCACCGCTACCAGCGGTGGTTTGTTTGCCGGATCAAGAGCTACCAACTCTTTTTCCGAAGGTAA
CTGGCTTCAGCAGAGCGCAGATACCAAATACTGTTCTTCTAGTGTAGCCGTAGTTAGGCCACCACTTCAA
GAACTCTGTAGCACCGCCTACATACCTCGCTCTGCTAATCCTGTTACCAGTGGCTGCTGCCAGTGGCGAT
AAGTCGTGTCTTACCGGGTTGGACTCAAGACGATAGTTACCGGATAAGGCGCAGCGGTCGGGCTGAACGG
GGGGTTCGTGCACACAGCCCAGCTTGGAGCGAACGACCTACACCGAACTGAGATACCTACAGCGTGAGCT
ATGAGAAAGCGCCACGCTTCCCGAAGGGAGAAAGGCGGACAGGTATCCGGTAAGCGGCAGGGTCGGAACA
GGAGAGCGCACGAGGGAGCTTCCAGGGGGAAACGCCTGGTATCTTTATAGTCCTGTCGGGTTTCGCCACC
TCTGACTTGAGCGTCGATTTTTGTGATGCTCGTCAGGGGGGCGGAGCCTATGGAAAAACGCCAGCAACGC
GGCCTTTTTACGGTTCCTGGCCTTTTGCTGGCCTTTTGCTCACATGTTCTTTCCTGCGTTATCCCCTGAT
TCTGTGGATAACCGTATTACCGCCTTTGAGTGAGCTGATACCGCTCGCCGCAGCCGAACGACCGAGCGCA
GCGAGTCAGTGAGCGAGGAAGCGGAAGAGCGCCCAATACGCAAACCGCCTCTCCCCGCGCGTTGGCCGAT
TCATTAATGCAGCTGGCACGACAGGTTTCCCGACTGGAAAGCGGGCAGTGAGCGCAACGCAATTAATGTG
AGTTAGCTCACTCATTAGGCACCCCAGGCTTTACACTTTATGCTTCCGGCTCGTATGTTGTGTGGAATTG
TGAGCGGATAACAATTTCACACAGGAAACAGCTATGACCATGATTACGCCAAGCGCGCAATTAACCCTCA
CTAAAGGGAACAAAAGCTGGAGCTGCAAGCTTAATGTAGTCTTATGCAATACTCTTGTAGTCTTGCAACA
TGGTAACGATGAGTTAGCAACATGCCTTACAAGGAGAGAAAAAGCACCGTGCATGCCGATTGGTGGAAGT
AAGGTGGTACGATCGTGCCTTATTAGGAAGGCAACAGACGGGTCTGACATGGATTGGACGAACCACTGAA
TTGCCGCATTGCAGAGATATTGTATTTAAGTGCCTAGCTCGATACATAAACGGGTCTCTCTGGTTAGACC
AGATCTGAGCCTGGGAGCTCTCTGGCTAACTAGGGAACCCACTGCTTAAGCCTCAATAAAGCTTGCCTTG
AGTGCTTCAAGTAGTGTGTGCCCGTCTGTTGTGTGACTCTGGTAACTAGAGATCCCTCAGACCCTTTTAG
TCAGTGTGGAAAATCTCTAGCAGTGGCGCCCGAACAGGGACTTGAAAGCGAAAGGGAAACCAGAGGAGCT
CTCTCGACGCAGGACTCGGCTTGCTGAAGCGCGCACGGCAAGAGGCGAGGGGCGGCGACTGGTGAGTACG
CCAAAAATTTTGACTAGCGGAGGCTAGAAGGAGAGAGATGGGTGCGAGAGCGTCAGTATTAAGCGGGGGA
GAATTAGATCGCGATGGGAAAAAATTCGGTTAAGGCCAGGGGGAAAGAAAAAATATAAATTAAAACATAT
AGTATGGGCAAGCAGGGAGCTAGAACGATTCGCAGTTAATCCTGGCCTGTTAGAAACATCAGAAGGCTGT
AGACAAATACTGGGACAGCTACAACCATCCCTTCAGACAGGATCAGAAGAACTTAGATCATTATATAATA
CAGTAGCAACCCTCTATTGTGTGCATCAAAGGATAGAGATAAAAGACACCAAGGAAGCTTTAGACAAGAT
AGAGGAAGAGCAAAACAAAAGTAAGACCACCGCACAGCAAGCGGCCGCTGATCTTCAGACCTGGAGGAGG
AGATATGAGGGACAATTGGAGAAGTGAATTATATAAATATAAAGTAGTAAAAATTGAACCATTAGGAGTA
GCACCCACCAAGGCAAAGAGAAGAGTGGTGCAGAGAGAAAAAAGAGCAGTGGGAATAGGAGCTTTGTTCC
TTGGGTTCTTGGGAGCAGCAGGAAGCACTATGGGCGCAGCGTCAATGACGCTGACGGTACAGGCCAGACA
ATTATTGTCTGGTATAGTGCAGCAGCAGAACAATTTGCTGAGGGCTATTGAGGCGCAACAGCATCTGTTG
CAACTCACAGTCTGGGGCATCAAGCAGCTCCAGGCAAGAATCCTGGCTGTGGAAAGATACCTAAAGGATC
AACAGCTCCTGGGGATTTGGGGTTGCTCTGGAAAACTCATTTGCACCACTGCTGTGCCTTGGAATGCTAG
TTGGAGTAATAAATCTCTGGAACAGATTTGGAATCACACGACCTGGATGGAGTGGGACAGAGAAATTAAC
AATTACACAAGCTTAATACACTCCTTAATTGAAGAATCGCAAAACCAGCAAGAAAAGAATGAACAAGAAT
TATTGGAATTAGATAAATGGGCAAGTTTGTGGAATTGGTTTAACATAACAAATTGGCTGTGGTATATAAA
ATTATTCATAATGATAGTAGGAGGCTTGGTAGGTTTAAGAATAGTTTTTGCTGTACTTTCTATAGTGAAT
AGAGTTAGGCAGGGATATTCACCATTATCGTTTCAGACCCACCTCCCAACCCCGAGGGGACCCAGAGAGG
GCCTATTTCCCATGATTCCTTCATATTTGCATATACGATACAAGGCTGTTAGAGAGATAATTAGAATTAA
TTTGACTGTAAACACAAAGATATTAGTACAAAATACGTGACGTAGAAAGTAATAATTTCTTGGGTAGTTT
GCAGTTTTAAAATTATGTTTTAAAATGGACTATCATATGCTTACCGTAACTTGAAAGTATTTCGATTTCT
TGGCTTTATATATCTTGTGGAAAGGACGAAACACCGAGACTCGGATCTCCTTCTGAGTTTTAGAGCTAGA
AATAGCAAGTTAAAATAAGGCTAGTCCGTTATCAACTTGAAAAAGTGGCACCGAGTCGGTGCTTTTTTAA
GCTTGGCGTAACTAGATCTTGAGACAAATGGCAGTATTCATCCACAATTTTAAAAGAAAAGGGGGGATTG
GGGGGTACAGTGCAGGGGAAAGAATAGTAGACATAATAGCAACAGACATACAAACTAAAGAATTACAAAA
ACAAATTACAAAAATTCAAAATTTTCGGGTTTATTACAGGGACAGCAGAGATCCACTTTGGCGCCGGCTC
GAGGGGG
