>Addgene plasmid #75758 | PIK3R5 gRNA (BRDN0001145982) | depositor partial sequence | sequence record 143218 | Target Sequence
AGACTCGGATCTCCTTCTGA
