>Addgene plasmid #75758 | PIK3R5 gRNA (BRDN0001145982) | addgene partial sequence | sequence record 184509 | hU6-F
TACGTGACGTAGAAAGTAATAATTTCTTGGGTAGTTTGCAGTTTTAAAATTATGTTTTAAAATGGACTAT
CATATGCTTACCGTAACTTGAAAGTATTTCGATTTCTTGGCTTTATATATCTTGTGGAAAGGACGAAACA
CCGAGACTCGGATCTCCTTCTGAGTTTTAGAGCTAGAAATAGCAAGTTAAAATAAGGCTAGTCCGTTATC
AACTTGAAAAAGTGGCACCGAGTCGGTGCTTTTTTAAGCTTGGCGTAACTAGATCTTGAGACAAATGGCA
GTATTCATCCACAATTTTAAAAGAAAAGGGGGGATTGGGGGGTACAGTGCAGGGGAAAGAATAGTAGACA
TAATAGCAACAGACATACAAACTAAAGAATTACAAAAACAAATTACAAAAATTCAAAATTTTCGGGTTTA
TTACAGGGACAGCAGAGATCCACTTTGGCGCCGGCTCGAGGGGGCCCGGGTGCAAAGATGGATAAAGTTT
TAAACAGAGAGGAATCTTTGCAGCTAATGGACCTTCTAGGTCTTGAAAGGAGTGGGAATTGGCTCCGGTG
CCCGTCAGTG
